Addgene plasmid #170851: pAAV-VTKD6
Purpose: (Empty Backbone) AAV backbone for Cre- and Flp-dependent transgene expression (CRE-OFF / FLP-ON) of any transgene in cortical interneurons under the control of the Dlx enhancer.
Depositing lab: Jordane Dimidschstein. Depositing organization: Broad Institute. Publication: A versatile viral toolkit for functional discovery in the nervous system. Pouchelon G, Vergara J, McMahon J, Gorissen BL, Lin JD, Vormstein-Schneider D, Niehaus JL, Burbridge TJ, Wester JC, Sherer M, Fernandez-Otero M, Allaway KC, Pelkey K, Chittajallu R, McBain CJ, Fan M, Nasse JS, Wildenberg GA, Fishell G, Dimidschstein J. Cell Rep Methods. 2022 May 26;2(6):100225. doi: 10.1016/j.crmeth.2022.100225. eCollection 2022 Jun 20. PubMed 35784651.
Backbone
  Vector backbone: pAAV-VTKD6
  Vector type: Mammalian Expression, AAV
Growth in bacteria
  Bacterial resistance: Ampicillin, 100 μg/mL
  Growth temperature: 37°C
  Growth strain: NEB Stable
  Copy number: High Copy
Gene/Insert
  Gene/Insert name: None
Terms and licenses: Academic/Nonprofit Terms; Industry Terms: Not Available to Industry
How to cite: pAAV-VTKD6 was a gift from Jordane Dimidschstein (Addgene plasmid # 170851 ; http://n2t.net/addgene:170851 ; RRID:Addgene_170851)
