[The description below was written by a language model from this plasmid's Addgene catalogue record and pLannotate feature annotations shown in this document.]
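Description:
pAAV-VTKD6 is an empty adeno-associated virus transfer backbone of about 5 kb, designed to accept any transgene for expression in cortical interneurons with combined recombinase logic: expression is switched on by Flp and switched off by Cre. It is propagated in bacteria as a high-copy plasmid through a ColE1/pUC-type origin with ampicillin selection (AmpR under its own promoter). An f1 phage origin is also present in the bacterial portion. The recorded host is a recombination-deficient strain, a common choice for keeping AAV inverted terminal repeats intact.

The packaged region lies between AAV2 ITRs, which provide the signals for genome replication and encapsidation when the plasmid is supplied together with rep/cap and helper functions. According to the catalogue entry, transcription is driven by the Dlx enhancer, which restricts expression to interneurons. The automated feature table does not annotate this element or any minimal promoter, though an unannotated stretch between the left ITR and a chimeric β-globin/immunoglobulin intron is where they would be expected. Downstream, a pUC-type multiple cloning site is bracketed by a pair of minimal FRT sites in opposite orientation, and these in turn sit inside two loxP sites in the same orientation. Short β-globin intron fragments are also annotated in the cassette. The arrangement is consistent with a transgene cloned in the antisense orientation that is inverted into the sense direction by Flp, while Cre excises the whole floxed segment and abolishes expression. A WPRE and the bovine growth hormone polyadenylation signal follow to enhance transcript stability and processing. No insert is present. The vector is part of a viral toolkit for intersectional targeting of neuronal populations.
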