Features (pLannotate 1.2.2; 20 found; start..end, strand, type, name):
     19..110     -  repeat_region  AAV2 ITR (fragment): inverted terminal repeat of adeno-associated virus serotype 2 inverted
    853..985     +  intron         chimeric intron: chimera between introns from human β-globin and immunoglobulin heavy chain genes
   1028..1061    +  protein_bind   loxP: Cre-mediated recombination occurs in the 8-bp core sequence (GCATACAT). Cre recombinase
   1062..1095    +  protein_bind   FRT (minimal): supports FLP-mediated excision but not integration (Turan and Bode, 2011) FLP recombinase from the Saccharomyces cerevisiae 2μ plasmid
   1096..1145    -  intron         β-globin intron (fragment): internally truncated intron from human β-globin
   1191..1247    +  misc_feature   MCS: pUC18/19 multiple cloning site
   1258..1291    -  protein_bind   FRT (minimal): supports FLP-mediated excision but not integration (Turan and Bode, 2011) FLP recombinase from the Saccharomyces cerevisiae 2μ plasmid
   1292..1342    -  intron         β-globin intron (fragment): internally truncated intron from human β-globin
   1376..1409    +  protein_bind   loxP: Cre-mediated recombination occurs in the 8-bp core sequence (GCATACAT). Cre recombinase
   1418..2006    +  misc_feature   WPRE: woodchuck hepatitis virus posttranscriptional regulatory element
   2014..2238    +  polyA_signal   bGH poly(A) signal: bovine growth hormone polyadenylation signal
   2240..2380    +  repeat_region  AAV2 ITR: inverted terminal repeat of adeno-associated virus serotype 2 inverted
   2385..2436    -  misc_feature   bom (fragment): basis of mobility region from pBR322
   2455..2910    +  rep_origin     f1 ori (sequence partly withheld): f1 bacteriophage origin of replication; arrow indicates direction of (+) strand synthesis
   2911..2960    -  misc_feature   bom (fragment): basis of mobility region from pBR322
   3062..3097    -  CDS            rop (fragment): Rop protein, which maintains plasmids at low copy number; rop
   3192..3296    +  promoter       AmpR promoter: bla
   3297..4157    +  CDS            AmpR: β-lactamase; bla; confers resistance to ampicillin, carbenicillin, and related antibiotics
   4328..4916    +  rep_origin     ori: high-copy-number ColE1/pMB1/pBR322/pUC origin of replication
   4989..19      +  repeat_region  AAV2 ITR (fragment) (across the origin): inverted terminal repeat of adeno-associated virus serotype 2 inverted
>Addgene plasmid #170851 | pAAV-VTKD6 | addgene full sequence | sequence record 337188 | Addgene NGS Result
CGCTCGCTCACTGAGGCCGCCCGGGCGTCGGGCGACCTTTGGTCGCCCGGCCTCAGTGAGCGAGCGAGCG
CGCAGAGAGGGAGTGGCCAACTCCATCACTAGGGGTTCCTGCTAGACTGCAGAGGGCCCGCGGCCGCACG
CGTTTATTCAGAATGTTATGCACTCACAGTGGTTTGGCATGCATCTGGTGAATTTTTTTTAACGAAAAAT
TAGTGTTGGTTTCGATGTATGGTAGCATTCTCCCTAACGTAATTTGAATAATTCAGCAAAGCCCCACTAC
CAGCTGTACTTCTGCAGCCTCTTCCATTCTTTTCAGCATTATAATTTTGGTTAATTTTCAATTTTAGGTC
CTACGTCTCTGCAATTTGTGTATGAATAACAGAATAATTTCCCTCTTTTGTTTCGCCTTTCCTGTTCCTG
AATCTAAATAAAGATGGCTTTTTAGTATTAAAAGTGGAAGAAAATTACAGGTAATTATCTTTGACGGTAA
AAACGCTGTAATCAGCGGGCTACATGAAAAATTACTCTAATTATGGCTGCATTTAAGAGAATGGAAAAAA
ACCTTCTTGTGGATAAAAACCTTAAATTGTCCCCAATGTCTGCTTCAAATTGGATGGCACTGCAGCTGGA
GGCTTTGTTCAGAATTGATCCTGGGGAGCTACGAACCCAAAGTTTCACAGTAGGAAGCTAGATATCGTTT
AAACTTCCTGCAGCCCGGGCTGGGCATAAAAGTCAGGGCAGAGCCATCTATTGCTTACATTTGCTTCTAG
CCTGCAAGTCGAGGAGCGCAGCCTTCCAGAAGCAGAGCGCGGCGCCTTAAGCTGCAGAAGTTGGTCGTGA
GGCACTGGGCACGTAAGTATCAAGGTTACAAGACAGGTTTAAGGAGACCAATAGAAACTGGGCTTGTCGA
GACAGAGAAGACTCTTGCGTTTCTGATAGGCACCTATTGGTCTTACTGACATCCACTTTGCCTTTCTCTC
CACAGGTGTCCACTCCCAGTTCAATTACAGCTCTTAAGAAAGCTAGCATAACTTCGTATAGCATACATTA
TACGAAGTTATGAAGTTCCTATTCTCTAGAAAGTATAGGAACTTCGCAGAATGGTAGCTGGATTGTAGCT
GCTATTAGCAATATGAAACCTCTTAGAAGTTCCTATTCTTCAAAAGGTATAGGAACTTCAACGCGCCCTA
GAATTCGAGCTCGGTACCCGGGGATCCTCTAGAGTCGACCTGCAGGCATGCAAGCTTGGTGGCTAGCGAA
GTTCCTATACTTTCTAGAGAATAGGAACTTCTTGCCTTAACCCAGAAATTATCACTGTTATTCTTTAGAA
TGGTGCAAAGAGAAGTTCCTATACCTTTTGAAGAATAGGAACTTCATAACTTCGTATAGCATACATTATA
CGAAGTTATGGCGCGCCAATCAACCTCTGGATTACAAAATTTGTGAAAGATTGACTGGTATTCTTAACTA
TGTTGCTCCTTTTACGCTATGTGGATACGCTGCTTTAATGCCTTTGTATCATGCTATTGCTTCCCGTATG
GCTTTCATTTTCTCCTCCTTGTATAAATCCTGGTTGCTGTCTCTTTATGAGGAGTTGTGGCCCGTTGTCA
GGCAACGTGGCGTGGTGTGCACTGTGTTTGCTGACGCAACCCCCACTGGTTGGGGCATTGCCACCACCTG
TCAGCTCCTTTCCGGGACTTTCGCTTTCCCCCTCCCTATTGCCACGGCGGAACTCATCGCCGCCTGCCTT
GCCCGCTGCTGGACAGGGGCTCGGCTGTTGGGCACTGACAATTCCGTGGTGTTGTCGGGGAAGCTGACGT
CCTTTCCATGGCTGCTCGCCTGTGTTGCCACCTGGATTCTGCGCGGGACGTCCTTCTGCTACGTCCCTTC
GGCCCTCAATCCAGCGGACCTTCCTTCCCGCGGCCTGCTGCCGGCTCTGCGGCCTCTTCCGCGTCTTCGC
CTTCGCCCTCAGACGAGTCGGATCTCCCTTTGGGCCGCCTCCCCGCCTGGATCCTGTGCCTTCTAGTTGC
CAGCCATCTGTTGTTTGCCCCTCCCCCGTGCCTTCCTTGACCCTGGAAGGTGCCACTCCCACTGTCCTTT
CCTAATAAAATGAGGAAATTGCATCGCATTGTCTGAGTAGGTGTCATTCTATTCTGGGGGGTGGGGTGGG
GCAGGACAGCAAGGGGGAGGATTGGGAAGACAATAGCAGGCATGCTGGGGATGCGGTGGGCTCTATGGCA
GGAACCCCTAGTGATGGAGTTGGCCACTCCCTCTCTGCGCGCTCGCTCGCTCACTGAGGCCGGGCGACCA
AAGGTCGCCCGACGCCCGGGCTTTGCCCGGGCGGCCTCAGTGAGCGAGCGAGCGCGCAGCTGCCTGCAGG
GGCGCCTGATGCGGTATTTTCTCCTTACGCATCTGTGCGGTATTTCACACCGCATA
[95 nt withheld, positions 2437-2531]
T
[46 nt withheld, positions 2533-2578]
C
[141 nt withheld, positions 2580-2720]
CCTTTGACGTTGGAGTCCACGTTCTTT
[37 nt withheld, positions 2748-2784]
ACTCTATCTCGGGCTATTCTTTTGATTTATAAGGGATTTTGCCGATTTCGGTCTATTGGTTAAAAAATGA
GCTGATTTAACAAAAATTTAACGCGAATTTTAACAAAATATTAACGTTTACAATTTTATGGTGCACTCTC
AGTACAATCTGCTCTGATGCCGCATAGTTAAGCCAGCCCCGACACCCGCCAACACCCGCTGACGCGCCCT
GACGGGCTTGTCTGCTCCCGGCATCCGCTTACAGACAAGCTGTGACCGTCTCCGGGAGCTGCATGTGTCA
GAGGTTTTCACCGTCATCACCGAAACGCGCGAGACGAAAGGGCCTCGTGATACGCCTATTTTTATAGGTT
AATGTCATGATAATAATGGTTTCTTAGACGTCAGGTGGCACTTTTCGGGGAAATGTGCGCGGAACCCCTA
TTTGTTTATTTTTCTAAATACATTCAAATATGTATCCGCTCATGAGACAATAACCCTGATAAATGCTTCA
ATAATATTGAAAAAGGAAGAGTATGAGTATTCAACATTTCCGTGTCGCCCTTATTCCCTTTTTTGCGGCA
TTTTGCCTTCCTGTTTTTGCTCACCCAGAAACGCTGGTGAAAGTAAAAGATGCTGAAGATCAGTTGGGTG
CACGAGTGGGTTACATCGAACTGGATCTCAACAGCGGTAAGATCCTTGAGAGTTTTCGCCCCGAAGAACG
TTTTCCAATGATGAGCACTTTTAAAGTTCTGCTATGTGGCGCGGTATTATCCCGTATTGACGCCGGGCAA
GAGCAACTCGGTCGCCGCATACACTATTCTCAGAATGACTTGGTTGAGTACTCACCAGTCACAGAAAAGC
ATCTTACGGATGGCATGACAGTAAGAGAATTATGCAGTGCTGCCATAACCATGAGTGATAACACTGCGGC
CAACTTACTTCTGACAACGATCGGAGGACCGAAGGAGCTAACCGCTTTTTTGCACAACATGGGGGATCAT
GTAACTCGCCTTGATCGTTGGGAACCGGAGCTGAATGAAGCCATACCAAACGACGAGCGTGACACCACGA
TGCCTGTAGCAATGGCAACAACGTTGCGCAAACTATTAACTGGCGAACTACTTACTCTAGCTTCCCGGCA
ACAATTAATAGACTGGATGGAGGCGGATAAAGTTGCAGGACCACTTCTGCGCTCGGCCCTTCCGGCTGGC
TGGTTTATTGCTGATAAATCTGGAGCCGGTGAGCGTGGGTCTCGCGGTATCATTGCAGCACTGGGGCCAG
ATGGTAAGCCCTCCCGTATCGTAGTTATCTACACGACGGGGAGTCAGGCAACTATGGATGAACGAAATAG
ACAGATCGCTGAGATAGGTGCCTCACTGATTAAGCATTGGTAACTGTCAGACCAAGTTTACTCATATATA
CTTTAGATTGATTTAAAACTTCATTTTTAATTTAAAAGGATCTAGGTGAAGATCCTTTTTGATAATCTCA
TGACCAAAATCCCTTAACGTGAGTTTTCGTTCCACTGAGCGTCAGACCCCGTAGAAAAGATCAAAGGATC
TTCTTGAGATCCTTTTTTTCTGCGCGTAATCTGCTGCTTGCAAACAAAAAAACCACCGCTACCAGCGGTG
GTTTGTTTGCCGGATCAAGAGCTACCAACTCTTTTTCCGAAGGTAACTGGCTTCAGCAGAGCGCAGATAC
CAAATACTGTTCTTCTAGTGTAGCCGTAGTTAGGCCACCACTTCAAGAACTCTGTAGCACCGCCTACATA
CCTCGCTCTGCTAATCCTGTTACCAGTGGCTGCTGCCAGTGGCGATAAGTCGTGTCTTACCGGGTTGGAC
TCAAGACGATAGTTACCGGATAAGGCGCAGCGGTCGGGCTGAACGGGGGGTTCGTGCACACAGCCCAGCT
TGGAGCGAACGACCTACACCGAACTGAGATACCTACAGCGTGAGCTATGAGAAAGCGCCACGCTTCCCGA
AGGGAGAAAGGCGGACAGGTATCCGGTAAGCGGCAGGGTCGGAACAGGAGAGCGCACGAGGGAGCTTCCA
GGGGGAAACGCCTGGTATCTTTATAGTCCTGTCGGGTTTCGCCACCTCTGACTTGAGCGTCGATTTTTGT
GATGCTCGTCAGGGGGGCGGAGCCTATGGAAAAACGCCAGCAACGCGGCCTTTTTACGGTTCCTGGCCTT
TTGCTGGCCTTTTGCTCACATGTCCTGCAGGCAGCTGCGCGCT
